>Addgene plasmid #131380 | pDA007 | depositor full sequence | sequence record 252274 | pDA007 sequence 15124 bps
CTCGAGTTTACTCCCTATCAGTGATAGAGAACGTATGTCGAGTTTACTCCCTATCAGTGATAGAGAACGA
TGTCGAGTTTACTCCCTATCAGTGATAGAGAACGTATGTCGAGTTTACTCCCTATCAGTGATAGAGAACG
TATGTCGAGTTTACTCCCTATCAGTGATAGAGAACGTATGTCGAGTTTATCCCTATCAGTGATAGAGAAC
GTATGTCGAGTTTACTCCCTATCAGTGATAGAGAACGTATGTCGAGGTAGGCGTGTACGGTGGGAGGCCT
ATATAAGCAGAGCTCGTTTAGTGAACCGTCAGATCGCCGCGGCCGCGTTTAAACTTAATTAAGCCACCAT
GGGCAAGAAGCAGAACCGCAAGACCGGCAACAGCAAGACCCAGAGCGCCAGCCCCCCCCCCAAGGAGCGC
AGCAGCAGCCCCGCCACCGAGCAGAGCTGGATGGAGAACGACTTCGACGAGCTGCGCGAGGAGGGCTTCC
GCCGCAGCAACTACAGCGAGCTGCGCGAGGACATCCAGACCAAGGGCAAGGAGGTGGAGAACTTCGAGAA
GAACCTGGAGGAGTGCATCACCCGCATCACCAACACCGAGAAGTGCCTGAAGGAGCTGATGGAGCTGAAG
ACCAAGGCCCGCGAGCTGCGCGAGGAGTGCCGCAGCCTGCGCAGCCGCTGCGACCAATTGGAGGAGCGCG
TGAGCGCCATGGAGGACGAGATGAACGAGATGAAGCGCGAGGGCAAGTTCCGCGAGAAGCGCATCAAGCG
CAACGAGCAGAGCCTGCAGGAGATCTGGGACTACGTGAAGCGCCCCAACCTGCGCCTGATCGGCGTGCCC
GAGAGCGACGTGGAGAACGGCACCAAGCTGGAGAACACCCTGCAGGACATCATCCAGGAGAACTTCCCCA
ACCTGGCCCGCCAGGCCAACGTGCAGATCCAGGAGATCCAGCGCACCCCCCAGCGCTACAGCAGCCGCCG
CGCCACCCCCCGCCACATCATCGTGCGCTTCACCAAGGTGGAGATGAAGGAGAAGATGCTGCGCGCCGCC
CGCGAGAAGGGCCGCGTGACCCTGAAGGGCAAGCCCATCCGTCTCACCGCCGACCTGAGCGCCGAGACCC
TGCAGGCCCGCCGCGAGTGGGGCCCCATCTTCAACATCCTGAAGGAGAAGAACTTCCAGCCCCGCATCAG
CTACCCCGCCAAGCTGAGCTTCATCAGCGAGGGCGAGATCAAGTACTTCATCGACAAGCAGATGCTGCGC
GACTTCGTGACCACCCGCCCCGCCCTGAAGGAGCTGCTGAAGGAGGCCCTGAACATGGAGCGCAACAACC
GCTACCAGCCCCTGCAGAACCACGCCAAGATGTAAAGACCATCGAGACTAGGAAGAAACTGCATCAACTA
ATGAGCAAAATCAGGCGCGCCCATCATAATGACCGGCAGCAACAGCCACATCACCATCCTGACCCTGAAC
ATCAACGGCCTGAACAGCGCCATCAAGCGCCACCGCCTGGCCAGCTGGATCAAGAGCCAGGACCCCAGCG
TGTGCTGCATCCAGGAGACCCACCTGACCTGCCGCGACACCCACCGCCTGAAGATCAAGGGCTGGCGCAA
GATCTACCAGGCCAACGGCAAGCAGAAGAAGGCCGGCGTGGCCATCCTGGTGAGCGACAAGACCGACTTC
AAGCCCACCAAGATCAAGCGCGACAAGGAGGGCCACTACATCATGGTGAAGGGCAGCATCCAGCAGGAGG
AGCTGACCATCCTGAACATCTACGCCCCCAACACCGGTGCCCCCCGCTTCATCAAGCAGGTGCTGAGCGA
CCTGCAGCGCGACCTGGACAGCCACACCCTGATCATGGGCGACTTCAACACCCCCCTGAGCACCCTGGAC
CGCAGCACCCGCCAGAAGGTGAACAAGGACACCCAGGAGCTGAACAGCGCCCTGCACCAGGCCGACCTGA
TCGACATCTACCGCACCCTGCACCCCAAGAGCACCGAGTACACCTTCTTCAGCGCCCCCCACCACACCTA
CAGCAAGATCGACCACATCGTGGGCAGCAAGGCCCTGCTGAGCAAGTGCAAGCGCACCGAGATCATCACC
AACTACCTGAGCGACCACAGCGCCATCAAGCTGGAGCTGCGCATCAAGAACCTGACCCAGAGCCGCAGCA
CCACCTGGAAGCTGAACAACCTGCTGCTGAACGACTACTGGGTGCACAACGAGATGAAGGCCGAGATCAA
GATGTTCTTCGAAACCAACGAGAACAAGGACACCACCTACCAGAACCTGTGGGACGCCTTCAAGGCCGTG
TGCCGCGGCAAGTTCATCGCCCTGAACGCCTACAAGCGCAAGCAGGAGCGCAGCAAGATCGACACCCTGA
CCAGCCAGCTGAAGGAGCTGGAGAAGCAGGAGCAGACCCACAGCAAGGCCAGCCGCCGCCAGGAGATCAC
CAAGATCCGCGCCGAGCTGAAGGAGATCGAGACCCAGAAGACCCTGCAGAAGATCAACGAGTCGCGAAGC
TGGTTCTTCGAGCGCATCAACAAGATCGACCGCCCCCTGGCCCGCCTGATCAAGAAGAAGCGCGAGAAGA
ACCAGATCGACACCATCAAGAACGACAAGGGCGACATCACCACCGACCCCACCGAGATCCAGACCACCAT
CCGCGAGTACTACAAGCACCTGTACGCCAACAAGCTGGAGAACCTGGAGGAGATGGACACCTTCCTGGAC
ACCTACACCCTGCCCCGCCTGAACCAGGAGGAGGTGGAGAGCCTGAACCGCCCCATCACCGGCAGCGAGA
TCGTGGCCATCATCAACAGCCTGCCCACCAAGAAGAGCCCCGGCCCCGACGGCTTCACCGCCGAGTTCTA
CCAGCGCTACAAGGAGGAGCTGGTGCCCTTCCTGCTGAAGCTGTTCCAGAGCATCGAGAAGGAGGGCATC
CTGCCCAACAGCTTCTACGAGGCCAGCATCATCCTGATCCCCAAGCCCGGCCGCGACACCACCAAGAAGG
AGAACTTCCGCCCCATCAGCCTGATGAACATCGACGCCAAGATCCTGAACAAGATCCTGGCCAACCGCAT
CCAGCAGCACATCAAGAAGCTGATCCACCACGACCAGGTGGGCTTCATCCCCGGGATGCAGGGCTGGTTC
AACATCCGCAAGAGCATCAACGTGATCCAGCACATCAACCGCGCCAAGGACAAGAACCACATGATCATCA
GCATCGACGCCGAGAAGGCCTTCGACAAGATCCAGCAGCCCTTCATGCTGAAGACCCTGAACAAGCTGGG
CATCGACGGCACCTACTTCAAGATCATCCGCGCCATCTACGACAAGCCCACCGCCAACATCATCCTGAAC
GGCCAGAAGCTGGAGGCCTTCCCCCTGAAGACCGGCACGCGTCAGGGCTGCCCCCTGAGCCCCCTGCTGT
TCAACATCGTGCTGGAGGTGCTGGCCCGCGCCATCCGCCAGGAGAAGGAGATCAAGGGCATCCAGCTGGG
CAAGGAGGAGGTGAAGCTGAGCCTGTTCGCCGACGACATGATCGTGTACCTGGAGAACCCCATCGTGAGC
GCCCAGAACCTGCTGAAGCTGATCAGCAACTTCAGCAAGGTGAGCGGCTACAAGATCAACGTGCAGAAGA
GCCAGGCCTTCCTGTACACCAACAACCGCCAGACCGAGAGCCAGATCATGGGCGAGCTGCCCTTCACCAT
CGCTAGCAAGCGCATCAAGTACCTGGGCATCCAGCTGACCCGCGACGTGAAGGACCTGTTCAAGGAGAAC
TACAAGCCCCTGCTGAAGGAGATCAAGGAGGAGACCAACAAGTGGAAGAACATCCCCTGCAGCTGGGTGG
GCCGCATCAACATCGTGAAGATGGCCATCCTGCCCAAGGTGATCTACCGCTTCAACGCCATCCCCATCAA
GCTGCCCATGACCTTCTTCACCGAGCTGGAGAAGACCACCCTGAAGTTCATCTGGAACCAGAAGCGCGCC
CGCATCGCCAAGAGCATCCTGAGCCAGAAGAACAAGGCCGGCGGCATCACCCTGCCCGACTTCAAGCTGT
ACTACAAGGCCACCGTGACCAAGACCGCCTGGTACTGGTACCAGAACCGCGATATCGACCAGTGGAACCG
CACCGAGCCCAGCGAGATCATGCCCCACATCTACAACTACCTGATCTTCGACAAGCCCGAGAAGAACAAG
CAGTGGGGCAAGGACAGCCTGTTCAACAAGTGGTGCTGGGAGAACTGGCTGGCCATCTGCCGCAAGCTGA
AGCTGGACCCCTTCCTGACCCCCTACACCAAGATCAACAGCCGCTGGATCAAGGACCTGAACGTGAAGCC
CAAGACCATCAAGACCCTGGAGGAGAACCTGGGCATCACCATCCAGGACATCGGCGTGGGCAAGGACTTC
ATGAGCAAGACCCCCAAGGCCATGGCCACCAAGGACAAGATCGACAAGTGGGACCTGATCAAGCTGAAGA
GCTTCTGCACCGCCAAGGAGACCACCATCCGCGTGAACCGCCAGCCCACCACCTGGGAGAAGATCTTCGC
CACCTACAGCAGCGACAAGGGCCTGATCAGCCGCATCTACAACGAGCTGAAGCAGATCTACAAGAAGAAG
ACCAACAACCCCATCAAGAAGTGGGCCAAGGACATGAACCGCCACTTCAGCAAGGAGGACATCTACGCCG
CCAAGAAGCATATGAAGAAGTGCAGCAGCAGCCTGGCCATCCGCGAGATGCAGATCAAGACCACCATGCG
CTACCACCTGACCCCCGTGCGCATGGCCATCATCAAGAAGAGCGGCAACAACCGCTGCTGGCGCGGCTGC
GGCGAGATCGGCACCCTGCTGCACTGCTGGTGGGACTGCAAGCTGGTGCAGCCCCTGTGGAAGAGCGTGT
GGCGCTTCCTGCGCGACCTGGAGCTGGAGATCCCCTTCGACCCCGCCATCCCCCTGCTGGGCATCTACCC
CAACGAGTACAAGAGCTGCTGCTACAAGGACACCTGCACCCGCATGTTCATCGCCGCCCTGTTCACCATC
GCCAAGACCTGGAACCAGCCCAAGTGCCCCACCATGATCGATTGGATCAAGAAGATGTGGCACATCTACA
CCATGGAGTACTACGCCGCCATCAAGAACGACGAGTTCATCAGCTTCGTGGGCACCTGGATGAAGCTGGA
GACCATCATCCTGAGCAAGCTGAGCCAGGAGCAGAAGACCAAGCACCGCATCTTCAGCCTGATCGGCGGC
AACGGCGGCGGCAGCGGCGGCGGCAGCCTGGAAGTTCTGTTCCAGGGGCCCGACTACAAAGACCATGACG
GTGATTATAAAGATCATGACATCGATTACAAGGATGACGATGACAAGTAGACAATGAGATCACATGGACA
CAGGAAGGGGAATATCACACTCTGGGGACTGTGGTGGGGTCGGGGGAGGGGGGAGGGATAGCATTGGGAG
ATATACCTAATGCTAGATGACACATTAGTGGGTGCAGCGCACCAGCATGGCACATGTATACATATGTAAC
TAACCTGCACAATGTGCACATGTACCCTAAAACTTAGAGTATAATGGATCCAGACATGATAAGATACATT
GATGAGTTTGGACAAACCACAACTAGAATGCAGTGAAAAAAATGCTTTATTTGTGAAATTTGTGATGCTA
TTGCTTTATTTGTAACCATTATAAGCTGCAATAAACAAGTTAACAACAACAATTGCATTCATTTTATGTT
TCAGGTTCAGGGGGAGGTGTGGGAGGTTTTTTAAAGCAAGTAAAACCTCTACAAATGTGGTATGGCTGAT
TATGATCCGGCTGCCTCGCGCGTTTCGGTGATGACGGTGAAAACCTCTGACACATGCAGCTCCCGGAGAC
GGTCACAGCTTGTCTGTAAGCGGATGCCGGGAGCAGACAAGCCCGTCAGGGCGCGTCAGCGGGTGTTGGC
GGGTGTCGGGGCGCAGCCATGACCGGTCGACTCTAGAGCCCCGCCGCCGGACGAACTAAACCTGACTACG
GCATCTCTGCCCCTTCTTCGCTGGTACGAGGAGCGCTTTTGTTTTGTATTCGGGGCAGTGCATGTAATCC
CTTCAGTTGGTTGGTACAACTTGCCAACTGGGCCCTGTTCCACATGTGACACGGGGGGGGACCAAACACA
AAGGGGTTCTCTGACTGTAGTTGACATCCTTATAAATGGATGTGCACATTTGCCAACACTGAGTGGCTTT
CATCCTGGAGCAGACTTTGCATGCTGTGGACTGCAACACAACATTGCCTTTATGTGTAACTCTTGGCTGA
AGCTCTTACACCAATGCTGGGGGACATGTACCTCCCAGGGGCCCAGGAAGACTACGGGAGGCTACACCAA
CGTCAATCAGAGGGGCCTGTGTAGCTACCGATAAGCGGACCCTCAAGAGGGCATTAGCAATAGTGTTTAT
AAGGCCCCCTTGTTAACCCTAAACGGGTAGCATATGCTTCCCGGGTAGTAGTATATACTATCCAGACTAA
CCCTAATTCAATAGCATATGTTACCCAACGGGAAGCATATGCTATCGAATTAGGGTTAGTAAAAGGGTCC
TAAGGAACAGCGATATCTCCCACCCCATGAGCTGTCACGGTTTTATTTACATGGGGTCAGGATTCCACGA
GGGTAGTGAACCATTTTAGTCACAAGGGCAGTGGCTGAAGATCAAGGAGCGGGCAGTGAACTCTCCTGAA
TCTTCGCCTGCTTCTTCATTCTCCTTCGTTTAGCTAATAGAATAACTGCTGAGTTGTGAACAGTAAGGTG
TATGTGAGGTGCTCGAAAACAAGGTTTCAGGTGACGCCCCCAGAATAAAATTTGGACGGGGGGTTCAGTG
GTGGCATTGTGCTATGACACCAATATAACCCTCACAAACCCCTTGGGCAATAAATACTAGTGTAGGAATG
AAACATTCTGAATATCTTTAACAATAGAAATCCATGGGGTGGGGACAAGCCGTAAAGACTGGATGTCCAT
CTCACACGAATTTATGGCTATGGGCAACACATAATCCTAGTGCAATATGATACTGGGGTTATTAAGATGT
GTCCCAGGCAGGGACCAAGACAGGTGAACCATGTTGTTACACTCTATTTGTAACAAGGGGAAAGAGAGTG
GACGCCGACAGCAGCGGACTCCACTGGTTGTCTCTAACACCCCCGAAAATTAAACGGGGCTCCACGCCAA
TGGGGCCCATAAACAAAGACAAGTGGCCACTCTTTTTTTTGAAATTGTGGAGTGGGGGCACGCGTCAGCC
CCCACACGCCGCCCTGCGGTTTTGGACTGTAAAATAAGGGTGTAATAACTTGGCTGATTGTAACCCCGCT
AACCACTGCGGTCAAACCACTTGCCCACAAAACCACTAATGGCACCCCGGGGAATACCTGCATAAGTAGG
TGGGCGGGCCAAGATAGGGGCGCGATTGCTGCGATCTGGAGGACAAATTACACACACTTGCGCCTGAGCG
CCAAGCACAGGGTTGTTGGTCCTCATATTCACGAGGTCGCTGAGAGCACGGTGGGCTAATGTTGCCATGG
GTAGCATATACTACCCAAATATCTGGATAGCATATGCTATCCTAATCTATATCTGGGTAGCATAGGCTAT
CCTAATCTATATCTGGGTAGCATATGCTATCCTAATCTATATCTGGGTAGTATATGCTATCCTAATTTAT
ATCTGGGTAGCATAGGCTATCCTAATCTATATCTGGGTAGCATATGCTATCCTAATCTATATCTGGGTAG
TATATGCTATCCTAATCTGTATCCGGGTAGCATATGCTATCCTAATAGAGATTAGGGTAGTATATGCTAT
CCTAATTTATATCTGGGTAGCATATACTACCCAAATATCTGGATAGCATATGCTATCCTAATCTATATCT
GGGTAGCATATGCTATCCTAATCTATATCTGGGTAGCATAGGCTATCCTAATCTATATCTGGGTAGCATA
TGCTATCCTAATCTATATCTGGGTAGTATATGCTATCCTAATTTATATCTGGGTAGCATAGGCTATCCTA
ATCTATATCTGGGTAGCATATGCTATCCTAATCTATATCTGGGTAGTATATGCTATCCTAATCTGTATCC
GGGTAGCATATGCTATCCTCATGCATATACAGTCAGCATATGATACCCAGTAGTAGAGTGGGAGTGCTAT
CCTTTGCATATGCCGCCACCTCCCAAGGGGGCGTGAATTTTCGCTGCTTGTCCTTTTCCTGCATGCTGGT
TGCTCCCATTCTTAGGTGAATTTAAGGAGGCCAGGCTAAAGCCGTCGCATGTCTGATTGCTCACCAGGTA
AATGTCGCTAATGTTTTCCAACGCGAGAAGGTGTTGAGCGCGGAGCTGAGTGACGTGACAACATGGGTAT
GCCCAATTGCCCCATGTTGGGAGGACGAAAATGGTGACAAGACAGATGGCCAGAAATACACCAACAGCAC
GCATGATGTCTACTGGGGATTTATTCTTTAGTGCGGGGGAATACACGGCTTTTAATACGATTGAGGGCGT
CTCCTAACAAGTTACATCACTCCTGCCCTTCCTCACCCTCATCTCCATCACCTCCTTCATCTCCGTCATC
TCCGTCATCACCCTCCGCGGCAGCCCCTTCCACCATAGGTGGAAACCAGGGAGGCAAATCTACTCCATCG
TCAAAGCTGCACACAGTCACCCTGATATTGCAGGTAGGAGCGGGCTTTGTCATAACAAGGTCCTTAATCG
CATCCTTCAAAACCTCAGCAAATATATGAGTTTGTAAAAAGACCATGAAATAACAGACAATGGACTCCCT
TAGCGGGCCAGGTTGTGGGCCGGGTCCAGGGGCCATTCCAAAGGGGAGACGACTCAATGGTGTAAGACGA
CATTGTGGAATAGCAAGGGCAGTTCCTCGCCTTAGGTTGTAAAGGGAGGTCTTACTACCTCCATATACGA
ACACACCGGCGACCCAAGTTCCTTCGTCGGTAGTCCTTTCTACGTGACTCCTAGCCAGGAGAGCTCTTAA
ACCTTCTGCAATGTTCTCAAATTTCGGGTTGGAACCTCCTTGACCACGATGCTTTCCAAACCACCCTCCT
TTTTTGCGCCTGCCTCCATCACCCTGACCCCGGGGTCCAGTGCTTGGGCCTTCTCCTGGGTCATCTGCGG
GGCCCTGCTCTATCGCTCCCGGGGGCACGTCAGGCTCACCATCTGGGCCACCTTCTTGGTGGTATTCAAA
ATAATCGGCTTCCCCTACAGGGTGGAAAAATGGCCTTCTACCTGGAGGGGGCCTGCGCGGTGGAGACCCG
GATGATGATGACTGACTACTGGGACTCCTGGGCCTCTTTTCTCCACGTCCACGACCTCTCCCCCTGGCTC
TTTCACGACTTCCCCCCCTGGCTCTTTCACGTCCTCTACCCCGGCGGCCTCCACTACCTCCTCGACCCCG
GCCTCCACTACCTCCTCGACCCCGGCCTCCACTGCCTCCTCGACCCCGGCCTCCACCTCCTGCTCCTGCC
CCTCCTGCTCCTGCCCCTCCTCCTGCTCCTGCCCCTCCTGCCCCTCCTGCTCCTGCCCCTCCTGCCCCTC
CTGCTCCTGCCCCTCCTGCCCCTCCTGCTCCTGCCCCTCCTGCCCCTCCTCCTGCTCCTGCCCCTCCTGC
CCCTCCTCCTGCTCCTGCCCCTCCTGCCCCTCCTGCTCCTGCCCCTCCTGCCCCTCCTGCTCCTGCCCCT
CCTGCCCCTCCTGCTCCTGCCCCTCCTGCTCCTGCCCCTCCTGCTCCTGCCCCTCCTGCTCCTGCCCCTC
CTGCCCCTCCTGCCCCTCCTCCTGCTCCTGCCCCTCCTGCTCCTGCCCCTCCTGCCCCTCCTGCCCCTCC
TGCTCCTGCCCCTCCTCCTGCTCCTGCCCCTCCTGCCCCTCCTGCCCCTCCTCCTGCTCCTGCCCCTCCT
GCCCCTCCTCCTGCTCCTGCCCCTCCTCCTGCTCCTGCCCCTCCTGCCCCTCCTGCCCCTCCTCCTGCTC
CTGCCCCTCCTGCCCCTCCTCCTGCTCCTGCCCCTCCTCCTGCTCCTGCCCCTCCTGCCCCTCCTGCCCC
TCCTCCTGCTCCTGCCCCTCCTCCTGCTCCTGCCCCTCCTGCCCCTCCTGCCCCTCCTGCCCCTCCTCCT
GCTCCTGCCCCTCCTCCTGCTCCTGCCCCTCCTGCTCCTGCCCCTCCCGCTCCTGCTCCTGCTCCTGTTC
CACCGTGGGTCCCTTTGCAGCCAATGCAACTTGGACGTTTTTGGGGTCTCCGGACACCATCTCTATGTCT
TGGCCCTGATCCTGAGCCGCCCGGGGCTCCTGGTCTTCCGCCTCCTCGTCCTCGTCCTCTTCCCCGTCCT
CGTCCATGGTTATCACCCCCTCTTCTTTGAGGTCCACTGCCGCCGGAGCCTTCTGGTCCAGATGTGTCTC
CCTTCTCTCCTAGGCCATTTCCAGGTCCTGTACCTGGCCCCTCGTCAGACATGATTCACACTAAAAGAGA
TCAATAGACATCTTTATTAGACGACGCTCAGTGAATACAGGGAGTGCAGACTCCTGCCCCCTCCAACAGC
CCCCCCACCCTCATCCCCTTCATGGTCGCTGTCAGACAGATCCAGGTCTGAAAATTCCCCATCCTCCGAA
CCATCCTCGTCCTCATCACCAATTACTCGCAGCCCGGAAAACTCCCGCTGAACATCCTCAAGATTTGCGT
CCTGAGCCTCAAGCCAGGCCTCAAATTCCTCGTCCCCCTTTTTGCTGGACGGTAGGGATGGGGATTCTCG
GGACCCCTCCTCTTCCTCTTCAAGGTCACCAGACAGAGATGCTACTGGGGCAACGGAAGAAAAGCTGGGT
GCGGCCTGTGAGGATCAGCTTATCGATGATAAGCTGTCAAACATGAGAATTCTTGAAGACGAAAGGGCCT
CGTGATACGCCTATTTTTATAGGTTAATGTCATGATAATAATGGTTTCTTAGACGTCAGGTGGCACTTTT
CGGGGAAATGTGCGCGGAACCCCTATTTGTTTATTTTTCTAAATACATTCAAATATGTATCCGCTCATGA
GACAATAACCCTGATAAATGCTTCAATAATATTGAAAAAGGAAGAGTATGAGTATTCAACATTTCCGTGT
CGCCCTTATTCCCTTTTTTGCGGCATTTTGCCTTCCTGTTTTTGCTCACCCAGAAACGCTGGTGAAAGTA
AAAGATGCTGAAGATCAGTTGGGTGCACGAGTGGGTTACATCGAACTGGATCTCAACAGCGGTAAGATCC
TTGAGAGTTTTCGCCCCGAAGAACGTTTTCCAATGATGAGCACTTTTAAAGTTCTGCTATGTGGCGCGGT
ATTATCCCGTGTTGACGCCGGGCAAGAGCAACTCGGTCGCCGCATACACTATTCTCAGAATGACTTGGTT
GAGTACTCACCAGTCACAGAAAAGCATCTTACGGATGGCATGACAGTAAGAGAATTATGCAGTGCTGCCA
TAACCATGAGTGATAACACTGCGGCCAACTTACTTCTGACAACGATCGGAGGACCGAAGGAGCTAACCGC
TTTTTTGCACAACATGGGGGATCATGTAACTCGCCTTGATCGTTGGGAACCGGAGCTGAATGAAGCCATA
CCAAACGACGAGCGTGACACCACGATGCCTGCAGCAATGGCAACAACGTTGCGCAAACTATTAACTGGCG
AACTACTTACTCTAGCTTCCCGGCAACAATTAATAGACTGGATGGAGGCGGATAAAGTTGCAGGACCACT
TCTGCGCTCGGCCCTTCCGGCTGGCTGGTTTATTGCTGATAAATCTGGAGCCGGTGAGCGTGGGTCTCGC
GGTATCATTGCAGCACTGGGGCCAGATGGTAAGCCCTCCCGTATCGTAGTTATCTACACGACGGGGAGTC
AGGCAACTATGGATGAACGAAATAGACAGATCGCTGAGATAGGTGCCTCACTGATTAAGCATTGGTAACT
GTCAGACCAAGTTTACTCATATATACTTTAGATTGATTTAAAACTTCATTTTTAATTTAAAAGGATCTAG
GTGAAGATCCTTTTTGATAATCTCATGACCAAAATCCCTTAACGTGAGTTTTCGTTCCACTGAGCGTCAG
ACCCCGTAGAAAAGATCAAAGGATCTTCTTGAGATCCTTTTTTTCTGCGCGTAATCTGCTGCTTGCAAAC
AAAAAAACCACCGCTACCAGCGGTGGTTTGTTTGCCGGATCAAGAGCTACCAACTCTTTTTCCGAAGGTA
ACTGGCTTCAGCAGAGCGCAGATACCAAATACTGTCCTTCTAGTGTAGCCGTAGTTAGGCCACCACTTCA
AGAACTCTGTAGCACCGCCTACATACCTCGCTCTGCTAATCCTGTTACCAGTGGCTGCTGCCAGTGGCGA
TAAGTCGTGTCTTACCGGGTTGGACTCAAGACGATAGTTACCGGATAAGGCGCAGCGGTCGGGCTGAACG
GGGGGTTCGTGCACACAGCCCAGCTTGGAGCGAACGACCTACACCGAACTGAGATACCTACAGCGTGAGC
TATGAGAAAGCGCCACGCTTCCCGAAGGGAGAAAGGCGGACAGGTATCCGGTAAGCGGCAGGGTCGGAAC
AGGAGAGCGCACGAGGGAGCTTCCAGGGGGAAACGCCTGGTATCTTTATAGTCCTGTCGGGTTTCGCCAC
CTCTGACTTGAGCGTCGATTTTTGTGATGCTCGTCAGGGGGGCGGAGCCTATGGAAAAACGCCAGCAACG
CGGCCTTTTTACGGTTCCTGGCCTTTTGCTGGCCTTTTGCTCACATGTTCTTTCCTGCGTTATCCCCTGA
TTCTGTGGATAACCGTATTACCGCCTTTGAGTGAGCTGATACCGCTCGCCGCAGCCGAACGACCGAGCGC
AGCGAGTCAGTGAGCGAGGAAGCGGAAGAGCGCCTGATGCGGTATTTTCTCCTTACGCATCTGTGCGGTA
TTTCACACCGCATATGGTGCACTCTCAGTACAATCTGCTCTGATGCCGCATAGTTAAGCCAGCTGTGGAA
TGTGTGTCAGTTAGGGTGTGGAAAGTCCCCAGGCTCCCCAGCAGGCAGAAGTATGCAAAGCATGCATCTC
AATTAGTCAGCAACCAGGTGTGGAAAGTCCCCAGGCTCCCCAGCAGGCAGAAGTATGCAAAGCATGCATC
TCAATTAGTCAGCAACCATAGTCCCGCCCCTAACTCCGCCCATCCCGCCCCTAACTCCGCCCAGTTCCGC
CCATTCTCCGCCCCATGGCTGACTAATTTTTTTTATTTATGCAGAGGCCGAGGCCGCCTCGGCCTCTGAG
CTATTCCAGAAGTAGTGAGGAGGCTTTTTTGGAGGCCTAGGCTTTTGCAAAAAGCTTGCATGCCTGCAGG
TCGGCCGCCACGACCGGTGCCGCCACCATCCCCTGACCCACGCCCCTGACCCCTCACAAGGAGACGACCT
TCCATGACCGAGTACAAGCCCACGGTGCGCCTCGCCACCCGCGACGACGTCCCCCGGGCCGTACGCACCC
TCGCCGCCGCGTTCGCCGACTACCCCGCCACGCGCCACACCGTCGACCCGGACCGCCACATCGAGCGGGT
CACCGAGCTGCAAGAACTCTTCCTCACGCGCGTCGGGCTCGACATCGGCAAGGTGTGGGTCGCGGACGAC
GGCGCCGCGGTGGCGGTCTGGACCACGCCGGAGAGCGTCGAAGCGGGGGCGGTGTTCGCCGAGATCGGCC
CGCGCATGGCCGAGTTGAGCGGTTCCCGGCTGGCCGCGCAGCAACAGATGGAAGGCCTCCTGGCGCCGCA
CCGGCCCAAGGAGCCCGCGTGGTTCCTGGCCACCGTCGGCGTCTCGCCCGACCACCAGGGCAAGGGTCTG
GGCAGCGCCGTCGTGCTCCCCGGAGTGGAGGCGGCCGAGCGCGCCGGGGTGCCCGCCTTCCTGGAGACCT
CCGCGCCCCGCAACCTCCCCTTCTACGAGCGGCTCGGCTTCACCGTCACCGCCGACGTCGAGGTGCCCGA
AGGACCGCGCACCTGGTGCATGACCCGCAAGCCCGGTGCCTGACGCCCGCCCCACGACCCGCAGCGCCCG
ACCGAAAGGAGCGCACGACCCCATGGCTCCGACCGAAGCCGACCCGGGCGGCCCCGCCGACCCCGCACCC
GCCCCCGAGGCCCACCGACTCTAGAGGATCATAATCAGCCATACCACATTTGTAGAGGTTTTACTTGCTT
TAAAAAACCTCCCACACCTCCCCCTGAACCTGAAACATAAAATGAATGCAATTGTTGTTGTTAACTTGTT
TATTGCAGCTTATAATGGTTACAAATAAAGCAATAGCATCACAAATTTCACAAATAAAGCATTTTTTTCA
CTGCATTCTAGTTGTGGTTTGTCCAAACTCATCAATGTATCTTATCATGTCTGGATCACTCGCCGATAGT
GGAAACCGACGCCCCAGCACTCGTCCGAGGGCAAAGGAATAGGGGAGATGGGGGAGGCTAACTGAAACAC
GGAAGGAGACAATACCGGAAGGAACCCGCGCTATGACGGCAATAAAAAGACAGAATAAAACGCACGGGTG
TTGGGTCGTTTGTTCATAAACGCGGGGTTCGGTCCCAGGGCTGGCACTCTGTCGATACCCCACCGAGACC
CCATTGGGGCCAATACGCCCGCGTTTCTTCCTTTTCCCCACCCCACCCCCCAAGTTCGGGTGAAGGCCCA
GGGCTCGCAGCCAACGTCGGGGCGGCAGGCCCTGCCATAGCCACTGGCCCCGTGGGTTAGGGACGGGGTC
CCCCATGGGGAATGGTTTATGGTTCGTGGGGGTTATTATTTTGGGCGTTGCGTGGGGTCTGGTCCACGAC
TGGACTGAGCAGACAGACCCATGGTTTTTGGATGGCCTGGGCATGGACCGCATGTACTGGCGCGACACGA
ACACCGGGCGTCTGTGGCTGCCAAACACCCCCGACCCCCAAAAACCACCGCGCGGATTTCTGGCGTGCCA
AGCTAGTCGACCAATTCTCATGTTTGACAGCTTATCATCGCAGATCCGGGCAACGTTGTTGCATTGCTGC
AGGCGCAGAACTGGTAGGTATGGAAGATCTCTAGAAGCTGGGTACCAGCTGCTAGCAAGCTTGCTAGCGG
CCGG
Features (pLannotate 1.2.2; 25 found; start..end, strand, type, name):
      4..318     +  promoter       tight TRE promoter: Tet-responsive promoter PTight, consisting of seven tet operator sequences followed by the minimal CMV promoter
    349..1362    +  CDS            L1RE1: LORF1_HUMAN - Also known as LRE1. Experimental evidence at protein level: Swiss-Prot protein existence level 1. Nucleic acid-binding protein which is essential for retrotransposition of LINE-1 elements in the genome. Functions as a nucleic acid chaperone binding its own transcript and therefore preferentially mobilizing the transcript from which they are encoded. From Homo sapiens (Human).
   1429..5253    +  CDS            LORF2_HUMAN: Experimental evidence at protein level: Swiss-Prot protein existence level 1. Has a reverse transcriptase activity required for target- primed reverse transcription of the LINE-1 element mRNA, a crucial step in LINE-1 retrotransposition. Has also an endonuclease activity that allows the introduction of nicks in the chromosomal target DNA. Cleaves DNA in AT-rich regions between a 5' stretch of purines and a 3' stretch of pyrimidines, corresponding to sites of LINE-1 integration in the genome. From Homo sapiens (Human).
   5302..5367    +  CDS            3xFLAG: three tandem FLAG® epitope tags, followed by an enterokinase cleavage site
   5577..5711    -  polyA_signal   SV40 poly(A) signal: SV40 polyadenylation signal
   5734..5817    -  CDS            large T antigen (fragment): large T antigen from SV40 (simian virus 40)
   5820..5860    +  CDS            rop (fragment): Rop protein, which maintains plasmids at low copy number; rop
   6462..8251    -  rep_origin     oriP: Epstein-Barr virus oriP replication origin (Yates et al., 2000)
   8256..8474    -  CDS            gL (fragment): GL_EBVB9 - Experimental evidence at protein level: Swiss-Prot protein existence level 1. The heterodimer glycoprotein H-glycoprotein L is required for the fusion of viral and plasma membranes leading to virus entry into the host cell. Acts as a functional inhibitor of gH and maintains gH in an inhibited form. Upon binding to host integrins, gL dissociates from gH leading to activation of the viral fusion glycoproteins gB and gH. Fusion of EBV with B-lymphocytes requires the additional receptor- binding protein gp42, which forms a complex with gH/gL. The heterodimer gH/gL targets also host EPHA
   8557..10482   -  CDS            EBNA1: Epstein-Barr nuclear antigen 1, also known as EBNA-1 crucial for latent viral infection, and for episomal amplification of vectors containing the oriP origin (Okita et al., 2013)
  10520..10864   -  CDS            BRRF2_EBVB9 (fragment): Protein inferred from homology: Swiss-Prot protein existence level 3. From Epstein-Barr virus (strain B95-8) (HHV-4) (Human herpesvirus 4).
  10867..10890   -  promoter       tet promoter (fragment): E. coli promoter for tetracycline efflux protein gene
  11003..11107   +  promoter       AmpR promoter: bla
  11108..11968   +  CDS            AmpR: β-lactamase; bla; confers resistance to ampicillin, carbenicillin, and related antibiotics
  12139..12727   +  rep_origin     ori: high-copy-number ColE1/pMB1/pBR322/pUC origin of replication
  12913..13012   -  misc_feature   bom (fragment): basis of mobility region from pBR322
  13022..13351   +  promoter       SV40 promoter: SV40 enhancer and early promoter
  13352..13373   -  misc_feature   MCS (fragment): pUC18/19 multiple cloning site
  13444..14043   +  CDS            PuroR: puromycin N-acetyltransferase; pac from Streptomyces alboniger; confers resistance to puromycin
  14093..14158   +  CDS            dmpM (fragment): DMPM_STRAD - Protein inferred from homology: Swiss-Prot protein existence level 3. From Streptomyces alboniger.
  14167..14250   +  CDS            large T antigen (fragment): large T antigen from SV40 (simian virus 40)
  14273..14407   +  polyA_signal   SV40 poly(A) signal: SV40 polyadenylation signal
  14408..14462   +  CDS            HygR (fragment): aminoglycoside phosphotransferase from E. coli confers resistance to hygromycin
  14527..14575   +  polyA_signal   HSV TK poly(A) signal: herpes simplex virus thymidine kinase polyadenylation signal (Cole and Stacy, 1985)
  14775..14999   +  CDS            gH (fragment): GH_HHV11 - Experimental evidence at protein level: Swiss-Prot protein existence level 1. The heterodimer glycoprotein H-glycoprotein L is required for the fusion of viral and plasma membranes leading to virus entry into the host cell. Following initial binding to host receptor, membrane fusion is mediated by the fusion machinery composed of gB and the heterodimer gH/gL. May also be involved in the fusion between the virion envelope and the outer nuclear membrane during virion morphogenesis. From Human herpesvirus 1 (strain 17) (HHV-1) (Human herpes simplex virus 1).
