>Addgene plasmid #131380 | pDA007 | addgene full sequence | sequence record 256652 | Addgene NGS Result
GAGTTTACTCCCTATCAGTGATAGAGAACGTATGTCGAGTTTACTCCCTATCAGTGATAGAGAACGATGT
CGAGTTTACTCCCTATCAGTGATAGAGAACGTATGTCGAGTTTACTCCCTATCAGTGATAGAGAACGTAT
GTCGAGTTTACTCCCTATCAGTGATAGAGAACGTATGTCGAGTTTATCCCTATCAGTGATAGAGAACGTA
TGTCGAGTTTACTCCCTATCAGTGATAGAGAACGTATGTCGAGGTAGGCGTGTACGGTGGGAGGCCTATA
TAAGCAGAGCTCGTTTAGTGAACCGTCAGATCGCCTGGAGCGGCCGCGTTTAAACTTAATTAAGCCACCA
TGGGCAAGAAGCAGAACCGCAAGACCGGCAACAGCAAGACCCAGAGCGCCAGCCCCCCCCCCAAGGAGCG
CAGCAGCAGCCCCGCCACCGAGCAGAGCTGGATGGAGAACGACTTCGACGAGCTGCGCGAGGAGGGCTTC
CGCCGCAGCAACTACAGCGAGCTGCGCGAGGACATCCAGACCAAGGGCAAGGAGGTGGAGAACTTCGAGA
AGAACCTGGAGGAGTGCATCACCCGCATCACCAACACCGAGAAGTGCCTGAAGGAGCTGATGGAGCTGAA
GACCAAGGCCCGCGAGCTGCGCGAGGAGTGCCGCAGCCTGCGCAGCCGCTGCGACCAATTGGAGGAGCGC
GTGAGCGCCATGGAGGACGAGATGAACGAGATGAAGCGCGAGGGCAAGTTCCGCGAGAAGCGCATCAAGC
GCAACGAGCAGAGCCTGCAGGAGATCTGGGACTACGTGAAGCGCCCCAACCTGCGCCTGATCGGCGTGCC
CGAGAGCGACGTGGAGAACGGCACCAAGCTGGAGAACACCCTGCAGGACATCATCCAGGAGAACTTCCCC
AACCTGGCCCGCCAGGCCAACGTGCAGATCCAGGAGATCCAGCGCACCCCCCAGCGCTACAGCAGCCGCC
GCGCCACCCCCCGCCACATCATCGTGCGCTTCACCAAGGTGGAGATGAAGGAGAAGATGCTGCGCGCCGC
CCGCGAGAAGGGCCGCGTGACCCTGAAGGGCAAGCCCATCCGTCTCACCGCCGACCTGAGCGCCGAGACC
CTGCAGGCCCGCCGCGAGTGGGGCCCCATCTTCAACATCCTGAAGGAGAAGAACTTCCAGCCCCGCATCA
GCTACCCCGCCAAGCTGAGCTTCATCAGCGAGGGCGAGATCAAGTACTTCATCGACAAGCAGATGCTGCG
CGACTTCGTGACCACCCGCCCCGCCCTGAAGGAGCTGCTGAAGGAGGCCCTGAACATGGAGCGCAACAAC
CGCTACCAGCCCCTGCAGAACCACGCCAAGATGTAAAGACCATCGAGACTAGGAAGAAACTGCATCAACT
AATGAGCAAAATCAGGCGCGCCCATCATAATGACCGGCAGCAACAGCCACATCACCATCCTGACCCTGAA
CATCAACGGCCTGAACAGCGCCATCAAGCGCCACCGCCTGGCCAGCTGGATCAAGAGCCAGGACCCCAGC
GTGTGCTGCATCCAGGAGACCCACCTGACCTGCCGCGACACCCACCGCCTGAAGATCAAGGGCTGGCGCA
AGATCTACCAGGCCAACGGCAAGCAGAAGAAGGCCGGCGTGGCCATCCTGGTGAGCGACAAGACCGACTT
CAAGCCCACCAAGATCAAGCGCGACAAGGAGGGCCACTACATCATGGTGAAGGGCAGCATCCAGCAGGAG
GAGCTGACCATCCTGAACATCTACGCCCCCAACACCGGTGCCCCCCGCTTCATCAAGCAGGTGCTGAGCG
ACCTGCAGCGCGACCTGGACAGCCACACCCTGATCATGGGCGACTTCAACACCCCCCTGAGCACCCTGGA
CCGCAGCACCCGCCAGAAGGTGAACAAGGACACCCAGGAGCTGAACAGCGCCCTGCACCAGGCCGACCTG
ATCGACATCTACCGCACCCTGCACCCCAAGAGCACCGAGTACACCTTCTTCAGCGCCCCCCACCACACCT
ACAGCAAGATCGACCACATCGTGGGCAGCAAGGCCCTGCTGAGCAAGTGCAAGCGCACCGAGATCATCAC
CAACTACCTGAGCGACCACAGCGCCATCAAGCTGGAGCTGCGCATCAAGAACCTGACCCAGAGCCGCAGC
ACCACCTGGAAGCTGAACAACCTGCTGCTGAACGACTACTGGGTGCACAACGAGATGAAGGCCGAGATCA
AGATGTTCTTCGAAACCAACGAGAACAAGGACACCACCTACCAGAACCTGTGGGACGCCTTCAAGGCCGT
GTGCCGCGGCAAGTTCATCGCCCTGAACGCCTACAAGCGCAAGCAGGAGCGCAGCAAGATCGACACCCTG
ACCAGCCAGCTGAAGGAGCTGGAGAAGCAGGAGCAGACCCACAGCAAGGCCAGCCGCCGCCAGGAGATCA
CCAAGATCCGCGCCGAGCTGAAGGAGATCGAGACCCAGAAGACCCTGCAGAAGATCAACGAGTCGCGAAG
CTGGTTCTTCGAGCGCATCAACAAGATCGACCGCCCCCTGGCCCGCCTGATCAAGAAGAAGCGCGAGAAG
AACCAGATCGACACCATCAAGAACGACAAGGGCGACATCACCACCGACCCCACCGAGATCCAGACCACCA
TCCGCGAGTACTACAAGCACCTGTACGCCAACAAGCTGGAGAACCTGGAGGAGATGGACACCTTCCTGGA
CACCTACACCCTGCCCCGCCTGAACCAGGAGGAGGTGGAGAGCCTGAACCGCCCCATCACCGGCAGCGAG
ATCGTGGCCATCATCAACAGCCTGCCCACCAAGAAGAGCCCCGGCCCCGACGGCTTCACCGCCGAGTTCT
ACCAGCGCTACAAGGAGGAGCTGGTGCCCTTCCTGCTGAAGCTGTTCCAAAGCATCGAGAAGGAGGGCAT
CCTGCCCAACAGCTTCTACGAGGCCAGCATCATCCTGATCCCCAAGCCCGGCCGCGACACCACCAAGAAG
GAGAACTTCCGCCCCATCAGCCTGATGAACATCGACGCCAAGATCCTGAACAAGATCCTGGCCAACCGCA
TCCAGCAGCACATCAAGAAGCTGATCCACCACGACCAGGTGGGCTTCATCCCCGGGATGCAGGGCTGGTT
CAACATCCGCAAGAGCATCAACGTGATCCAGCACATCAACCGCGCCAAGGACAAGAACCACATGATCATC
AGCATCGACGCCGAGAAGGCCTTCGACAAGATCCAGCAGCCCTTCATGCTGAAGACCCTGAACAAGCTGG
GCATCGACGGCACCTACTTCAAGATCATCCGCGCCATCTACGACAAGCCCACCGCCAACATCATCCTGAA
CGGCCAGAAGCTGGAGGCCTTCCCCCTGAAGACCGGCACGCGTCAGGGCTGCCCCCTGAGCCCCCTGCTG
TTCAACATCGTGCTGGAGGTGCTGGCCCGCGCCATCCGCCAGGAGAAGGAGATCAAGGGCATCCAGCTGG
GCAAGGAGGAGGTGAAGCTGAGCCTGTTCGCCGACGACATGATCGTGTACCTGGAGAACCCCATCGTGAG
CGCCCAGAACCTGCTGAAGCTGATCAGCAACTTCAGCAAGGTGAGCGGCTACAAGATCAACGTGCAGAAG
AGCCAGGCCTTCCTGTACACCAACAACCGCCAGACCGAGAGCCAGATCATGGGCGAGCTGCCCTTCACCA
TCGCTAGCAAGCGCATCAAGTACCTGGGCATCCAGCTGACCCGCGACGTGAAGGACCTGTTCAAGGAGAA
CTACAAGCCCCTGCTGAAGGAGATCAAGGAGGAGACCAACAAGTGGAAGAACATCCCCTGCAGCTGGGTG
GGCCGCATCAACATCGTGAAGATGGCCATCCTGCCCAAGGTGATCTACCGCTTCAACGCCATCCCCATCA
AGCTGCCCATGACCTTCTTCACCGAGCTGGAGAAGACCACCCTGAAGTTCATCTGGAACCAGAAGCGCGC
CCGCATCGCCAAGAGCATCCTGAGCCAGAAGAACAAGGCCGGCGGCATCACCCTGCCCGACTTCAAGCTG
TACTACAAGGCCACCGTGACCAAGACCGCCTGGTACTGGTACCAGAACCGCGATATCGACCAGTGGAACC
GCACCGAGCCCAGCGAGATCATGCCCCACATCTACAACTACCTGATCTTCGACAAGCCCGAGAAGAACAA
GCAGTGGGGCAAGGACAGCCTGTTCAACAAGTGGTGCTGGGAGAACTGGCTGGCCATCTGCCGCAAGCTG
AAGCTGGACCCCTTCCTGACCCCCTACACCAAGATCAACAGCCGCTGGATCAAGGACCTGAACGTGAAGC
CCAAGACCATCAAGACCCTGGAGGAGAACCTGGGCATCACCATCCAGGACATCGGCGTGGGCAAGGACTT
CATGAGCAAGACCCCCAAGGCCATGGCCACCAAGGACAAGATCGACAAGTGGGACCTGATCAAGCTGAAG
AGCTTCTGCACCGCCAAGGAGACCACCATCCGCGTGAACCGCCAGCCCACCACCTGGGAGAAGATCTTCG
CCACCTACAGCAGCGACAAGGGCCTGATCAGCCGCATCTACAACGAGCTGAAGCAGATCTACAAGAAGAA
GACCAACAACCCCATCAAGAAGTGGGCCAAGGACATGAACCGCCACTTCAGCAAGGAGGACATCTACGCC
GCCAAGAAGCATATGAAGAAGTGCAGCAGCAGCCTGGCCATCCGCGAGATGCAGATCAAGACCACCATGC
GCTACCACCTGACCCCCGTGCGCATGGCCATCATCAAGAAGAGCGGCAACAACCGCTGCTGGCGCGGCTG
CGGCGAGATCGGCACCCTGCTGCACTGCTGGTGGGACTGCAAGCTGGTGCAGCCCCTGTGGAAGAGCGTG
TGGCGCTTCCTGCGCGACCTGGAGCTGGAGATCCCCTTCGACCCCGCCATCCCCCTGCTGGGCATCTACC
CCAACGAGTACAAGAGCTGCTGCTACAAGGACACCTGCACCCGCATGTTCATCGCCGCCCTGTTCACCAT
CGCCAAGACCTGGAACCAGCCCAAGTGCCCCACCATGATCGATTGGATCAAGAAGATGTGGCACATCTAC
ACCATGGAGTACTACGCCGCCATCAAGAACGACGAGTTCATCAGCTTCGTGGGCACCTGGATGAAGCTGG
AGACCATCATCCTGAGCAAGCTGAGCCAGGAGCAGAAGACCAAGCACCGCATCTTCAGCCTGATCGGCGG
CAACGGCGGCGGCAGCGGCGGCGGCAGCCTGGAAGTTCTGTTCCAGGGGCCCGACTACAAAGACCATGAC
GGTGATTATAAAGATCATGACATCGATTACAAGGATGACGATGACAAGTAGACAATGAGATCACATGGAC
ACAGGAAGGGGAATATCACACTCTGGGGACTGTGGTGGGGTCGGGGGAGGGGGGAGGGATAGCATTGGGA
GATATACCTAATGCTAGATGACACATTAGTGGGTGCAGCGCACCAGCATGGCACATGTATACATATGTAA
CTAACCTGCACAATGTGCACATGTACCCTAAAACTTAGAGTATAATGGATCCAGACATGATAAGATACAT
TGATGAGTTTGGACAAACCACAACTAGAATGCAGTGAAAAAAATGCTTTATTTGTGAAATTTGTGATGCT
ATTGCTTTATTTGTAACCATTATAAGCTGCAATAAACAAGTTAACAACAACAATTGCATTCATTTTATGT
TTCAGGTTCAGGGGGAGGTGTGGGAGGTTTTTTAAAGCAAGTAAAACCTCTACAAATGTGGTATGGCTGA
TTATGATCCGGCTGCCTCGCGCGTTTCGGTGATGACGGTGAAAACCTCTGACACATGCAGCTCCCGGAGA
CGGTCACAGCTTGTCTGTAAGCGGATGCCGGGAGCAGACAAGCCCGTCAGGGCGCGTCAGCGGGTGTTGG
CGGGTGTCGGGGCGCAGCCATGAGGTCGACTCTAGAGGATCGATCCCCGCCCCGGACGAACTAAACCTGA
CTACGACATCTCTGCCCCTTCTTCGCGGGGCAGTGCATGTAATCCCTTCAGTTGGTTGGTACAACTTGCC
AACTGGGCCCTGTTCCACATGTGACACGGGGGGGGACCAAACACAAAGGGGTTCTCTGACTGTAGTTGAC
ATCCTTATAAATGGATGTGCACATTTGCCAACACTGAGTGGCTTTCATCCTGGAGCAGACTTTGCAGTCT
GTGGACTGCAACACAACATTGCCTTTATGTGTAACTCTTGGCTGAAGCTCTTACACCAATGCTGGGGGAC
ATGTACCTCCCAGGGGCCCAGGAAGACTACGGGAGGCTACACCAACGTCAATCAGAGGGGCCTGTGTAGC
TACCGATAAGCGGACCCTCAAGAGGGCATTAGCAATAGTGTTTATAAGGCCCCCTTGTTAACCCTAAACG
GGTAGCATATGCTTCCCGGGTAGTAGTATATACTATCCAGACTAACCCTAATTCAATAGCATATGTTACC
CAACGGGAAGCATATGCTATCGAATTAGGGTTAGTAAAAGGGTCCTAAGGAACAGCGATATCTCCCACCC
CATGAGCTGTCACGGTTTTATTTACATGGGGTCAGGATTCCACGAGGGTAGTGAACCATTTTAGTCACAA
GGGCAGTGGCTGAAGATCAAGGAGCGGGCAGTGAACTCTCCTGAATCTTCGCCTGCTTCTTCATTCTCCT
TCGTTTAGCTAATAGAATAACTGCTGAGTTGTGAACAGTAAGGTGTATGTGAGGTGCTCGAAAACAAGGT
TTCAGGTGACGCCCCCAGAATAAAATTTGGACGGGGGGTTCAGTGGTGGCATTGTGCTATGACACCAATA
TAACCCTCACAAACCCCTTGGGCAATAAATACTAGTGTAGGAATGAAACATTCTGAATATCTTTAACAAT
AGAAATCCATGGGGTGGGGACAAGCCGTAAAGACTGGATGTCCATCTCACACGAATTTATGGCTATGGGC
AACACATAATCCTAGTGCAATATGATACTGGGGTTATTAAGATGTGTCCCAGGCAGGGACCAAGACAGGT
GAACCATGTTGTTACACTCTATTTGTAACAAGGGGAAAGAGAGTGGACGCCGACAGCAGCGGACTCCACT
GGTTGTCTCTAACACCCCCGAAAATTAAACGGGGCTCCACGCCAATGGGGCCCATAAACAAAGACAAGTG
GCCACTCTTTTTTTTGAAATTGTGGAGTGGGGGCACGCGTCAGCCCCCACACGCCGCCCTGCGGTTTTGG
ACTGTAAAATAAGGGTGTAATAACTTGGCTGATTGTAACCCCGCTAACCACTGCGGTCAAACCACTTGCC
CACAAAACCACTAATGGCACCCCGGGGAATACCTGCATAAGTAGGTGGGCGGGCCAAGATAGGGGCGCGA
TTGCTGCGATCTGGAGGACAAATTACACACACTTGCGCCTGAGCGCCAAGCACAGGGTTGTTGGTCCTCA
TATTCACGAGGTCGCTGAGAGCACGGTGGGCTAATGTTGCCATGGGTAGCATATACTACCCAAATATCTG
GATAGCATATGCTATCCTAATCTATATCTGGGTAGCATAGGCTATCCTAATCTATATCTGGGTAGCATAT
GCTATCCTAATCTATATCTGGGTAGTATATGCTATCCTAATTTATATCTGGGTAGCATAGGCTATCCTAA
TCTATATCTGGGTAGCATATGCTATCCTAATCTATATCTGGGTAGTATATGCTATCCTAATCTGTATCCG
GGTAGCATATGCTATCCTAATAGAGATTAGGGTAGTATATGCTATCCTAATTTATATCTGGGTAGCATAT
ACTACCCAAATATCTGGATAGCATATGCTATCCTAATCTATATCTGGGTAGCATATGCTATCCTAATCTA
TATCTGGGTAGCATAGGCTATCCTAATCTATATCTGGGTAGCATATGCTATCCTAATCTATATCTGGGTA
GTATATGCTATCCTAATTTATATCTGGGTAGCATAGGCTATCCTAATCTATATCTGGGTAGCATATGCTA
TCCTAATCTATATCTGGGTAGTATATGCTATCCTAATCTGTATCCGGGTAGCATATGCTATCCTCATGCA
TATACAGTCAGCATATGATACCCAGTAGTAGAGTGGGAGTGCTATCCTTTGCATATGCCGCCACCTCCCA
AGGGGGCGTGAATTTTCGCTGCTTGTCCTTTTCCTGCTGGTTGCTCCCATTCTTAGGTGAATTTAAGGAG
GCCAGGCTAAAGCCGTCGCATGTCTGATTGCTCACCAGGTAAATGTCGCTAATGTTTTCCAACGCGAGAA
GGTGTTGAGCGCGGAGCTGAGTGACGTGACAACATGGGTATGCCCAATTGCCCCATGTTGGGAGGACGAA
AATGGTGACAAGACAGATGGCCAGAAATACACCAACAGCACGCATGATGTCTACTGGGGATTTATTCTTT
AGTGCGGGGGAATACACGGCTTTTAATACGATTGAGGGCGTCTCCTAACAAGTTACATCACTCCTGCCCT
TCCTCACCCTCATCTCCATCACCTCCTTCATCTCCGTCATCTCCGTCATCACCCTCCGCGGCAGCCCCTT
CCACCATAGGTGGAAACCAGGGAGGCAAATCTACTCCATCGTCAAAGCTGCACACAGTCACCCTGATATT
GCAGGTAGGAGCGGGCTTTGTCATAACAAGGTCCTTAATCGCATCCTTCAAAACCTCAGCAAATATATGA
GTTTGTAAAAAGACCATGAAATAACAGACAATGGACTCCCTTAGCGGGCCAGGTTGTGGGCCGGGTCCAG
GGGCCATTCCAAAGGGGAGACGACTCAATGGTGTAAGACGACATTGTGGAATAGCAAGGGCAGTTCCTCG
CCTTAGGTTGTAAAGGGAGGTCTTACTACCTCCATATACGAACACACCGGCGACCCAAGTTCCTTCGTCG
GTAGTCCTTTCTACGTGACTCCTAGCCAGGAGAGCTCTTAAACCTTCTGCAATGTTCTCAAATTTCGGGT
TGGAACCTCCTTGACCACGATGCTTTCCAAACCACCCTCCTTTTTTGCGCCTGCCTCCATCACCCTGACC
CCGGGGTCCAGTGCTTGGGCCTTCTCCTGGGTCATCTGCGGGGCCCTGCTCTATCGCTCCCGGGGGCACG
TCAGGCTCACCATCTGGGCCACCTTCTTGGTGGTATTCAAAATAATCGGCTTCCCCTACAGGGTGGAAAA
ATGGCCTTCTACCTGGAGGGGGCCTGCGCGGTGGAGACCCGGATGATGATGACTGACTACTGGGACTCCT
GGGCCTCTTTTCTCCACGTCCACGACCTCTCCCCCTGGCTCTTTCACGACTTCCCCCCCTGGCTCTTTCA
CGTCCTCTACCCCGGCGGCCTCCACTACCTCCTCGACCCCGGCCTCCACTACCTCCTCGACCCCGGCCTC
CACTGCCTCCTCGACCCCGGCCTCCACCTCCTGCTCCTGCCCCTCCTGCTCCTGCCCCTCCTCCTGCTCC
TGCCCCTCCTGCCCCTCCTGCTCCTGCCCCTCCTGCCCCTCCTGCTCCTGCCCCTCCTGCCCCTCCTGCT
CCTGCCCCTCCTGCCCCTCCTCCTGCTCCTGCCCCTCCTGCCCCTCCTCCTGCTCCTGCCCCTCCTGCCC
CTCCTGCTCCTGCCCCTCCTGCCCCTCCTGCTCCTGCCCCTCCTGCCCCTCCTGCTCCTGCCCCTCCTGC
TCCTGCCCCTCCTGCTCCTGCCCCTCCTGCTCCTGCCCCTCCTGCCCCTCCTGCCCCTCCTCCTGCTCCT
GCCCCTCCTGCTCCTGCCCCTCCTGCCCCTCCTGCCCCTCCTGCTCCTGCCCCTCCTCCTGCTCCTGCCC
CTCCTGCCCCTCCTGCCCCTCCTCCTGCTCCTGCCCCTCCTGCCCCTCCTCCTGCTCCTGCCCCTCCTCC
TGCTCCTGCCCCTCCTGCCCCTCCTGCCCCTCCTCCTGCTCCTGCCCCTCCTGCCCCTCCTCCTGCTCCT
GCCCCTCCTCCTGCTCCTGCCCCTCCTGCCCCTCCTGCCCCTCCTCCTGCTCCTGCCCCTCCTCCTGCTC
CTGCCCCTCCTGCCCCTCCTGCCCCTCCTGCCCCTCCTCCTGCTCCTGCCCCTCCTCCTGCTCCTGCCCC
TCCTGCTCCTGCCCCTCCCGCTCCTGCTCCTGCTCCTGTTCCACCGTGGGTCCCTTTGCAGCCAATGCAA
CTTGGACGTTTTTGGGGTCTCCGGACACCATCTCTATGTCTTGGCCCTGATCCTGAGCCGCCCGGGGCTC
CTGGTCTTCCGCCTCCTCGTCCTCGTCCTCTTCCCCGTCCTCGTCCATGGTTATCACCCCCTCTTCTTTG
AGGTCCACTGCCGCCGGAGCCTTCTGGTCCAGATGTGTCTCCCTTCTCTCCTAGGCCATTTCCAGGTCCT
GTACCTGGCCCCTCGTCAGACATGATTCACACTAAAAGAGATCAATAGACATCTTTATTAGACGACGCTC
AGTGAATACAGGGAGTGCAGACTCCTGCCCCCTCCAACAGCCCCCCCACCCTCATCCCCTTCATGGTCGC
TGTCAGACAGATCCAGGTCTGAAAATTCCCCATCCTCCGAACCATCCTCGTCCTCATCACCAATTACTCG
CAGCCCGGAAAACTCCCGCTGAACATCCTCAAGATTTGCGTCCTGAGCCTCAAGCCAGGCCTCAAATTCC
TCGTCCCCCTTTTTGCTGGACGGTAGGGATGGGGATTCTCGGGACCCCTCCTCTTCCTCTTCAAGGTCAC
CAGACAGAGATGCTACTGGGGCAACGGAAGAAAAGCTGGGTGCGGCCTGTGAGGATCAGCTTATCGATGA
TAAGCTGTCAAACATGAGAATTCTTGAAGACGAAAGGGCCTCGTGATACGCCTATTTTTATAGGTTAATG
TCATGATAATAATGGTTTCTTAGACGTCAGGTGGCACTTTTCGGGGAAATGTGCGCGGAACCCCTATTTG
TTTATTTTTCTAAATACATTCAAATATGTATCCGCTCATGAGACAATAACCCTGATAAATGCTTCAATAA
TATTGAAAAAGGAAGAGTATGAGTATTCAACATTTCCGTGTCGCCCTTATTCCCTTTTTTGCGGCATTTT
GCCTTCCTGTTTTTGCTCACCCAGAAACGCTGGTGAAAGTAAAAGATGCTGAAGATCAGTTGGGTGCACG
AGTGGGTTACATCGAACTGGATCTCAACAGCGGTAAGATCCTTGAGAGTTTTCGCCCCGAAGAACGTTTT
CCAATGATGAGCACTTTTAAAGTTCTGCTATGTGGCGCGGTATTATCCCGTGTTGACGCCGGGCAAGAGC
AACTCGGTCGCCGCATACACTATTCTCAGAATGACTTGGTTGAGTACTCACCAGTCACAGAAAAGCATCT
TACGGATGGCATGACAGTAAGAGAATTATGCAGTGCTGCCATAACCATGAGTGATAACACTGCGGCCAAC
TTACTTCTGACAACGATCGGAGGACCGAAGGAGCTAACCGCTTTTTTGCACAACATGGGGGATCATGTAA
CTCGCCTTGATCGTTGGGAACCGGAGCTGAATGAAGCCATACCAAACGACGAGCGTGACACCACGATGCC
TGCAGCAATGGCAACAACGTTGCGCAAACTATTAACTGGCGAACTACTTACTCTAGCTTCCCGGCAACAA
TTAATAGACTGGATGGAGGCGGATAAAGTTGCAGGACCACTTCTGCGCTCGGCCCTTCCGGCTGGCTGGT
TTATTGCTGATAAATCTGGAGCCGGTGAGCGTGGGTCTCGCGGTATCATTGCAGCACTGGGGCCAGATGG
TAAGCCCTCCCGTATCGTAGTTATCTACACGACGGGGAGTCAGGCAACTATGGATGAACGAAATAGACAG
ATCGCTGAGATAGGTGCCTCACTGATTAAGCATTGGTAACTGTCAGACCAAGTTTACTCATATATACTTT
AGATTGATTTAAAACTTCATTTTTAATTTAAAAGGATCTAGGTGAAGATCCTTTTTGATAATCTCATGAC
CAAAATCCCTTAACGTGAGTTTTCGTTCCACTGAGCGTCAGACCCCGTAGAAAAGATCAAAGGATCTTCT
TGAGATCCTTTTTTTCTGCGCGTAATCTGCTGCTTGCAAACAAAAAAACCACCGCTACCAGCGGTGGTTT
GTTTGCCGGATCAAGAGCTACCAACTCTTTTTCCGAAGGTAACTGGCTTCAGCAGAGCGCAGATACCAAA
TACTGTCCTTCTAGTGTAGCCGTAGTTAGGCCACCACTTCAAGAACTCTGTAGCACCGCCTACATACCTC
GCTCTGCTAATCCTGTTACCAGTGGCTGCTGCCAGTGGCGATAAGTCGTGTCTTACCGGGTTGGACTCAA
GACGATAGTTACCGGATAAGGCGCAGCGGTCGGGCTGAACGGGGGGTTCGTGCACACAGCCCAGCTTGGA
GCGAACGACCTACACCGAACTGAGATACCTACAGCGTGAGCTATGAGAAAGCGCCACGCTTCCCGAAGGG
AGAAAGGCGGACAGGTATCCGGTAAGCGGCAGGGTCGGAACAGGAGAGCGCACGAGGGAGCTTCCAGGGG
GAAACGCCTGGTATCTTTATAGTCCTGTCGGGTTTCGCCACCTCTGACTTGAGCGTCGATTTTTGTGATG
CTCGTCAGGGGGGCGGAGCCTATGGAAAAACGCCAGCAACGCGGCCTTTTTACGGTTCCTGGCCTTTTGC
TGGCCTTTTGCTCACATGTTCTTTCCTGCGTTATCCCCTGATTCTGTGGATAACCGTATTACCGCCTTTG
AGTGAGCTGATACCGCTCGCCGCAGCCGAACGACCGAGCGCAGCGAGTCAGTGAGCGAGGAAGCGGAAGA
GCGCCTGATGCGGTATTTTCTCCTTACGCATCTGTGCGGTATTTCACACCGCATATGGTGCACTCTCAGT
ACAATCTGCTCTGATGCCGCATAGTTAAGCCAGCTGTGGAATGTGTGTCAGTTAGGGTGTGGAAAGTCCC
CAGGCTCCCCAGCAGGCAGAAGTATGCAAAGCATGCATCTCAATTAGTCAGCAACCAGGTGTGGAAAGTC
CCCAGGCTCCCCAGCAGGCAGAAGTATGCAAAGCATGCATCTCAATTAGTCAGCAACCATAGTCCCGCCC
CTAACTCCGCCCATCCCGCCCCTAACTCCGCCCAGTTCCGCCCATTCTCCGCCCCATGGCTGACTAATTT
TTTTTATTTATGCAGAGGCCGAGGCCGCCTCGGCCTCTGAGCTATTCCAGAAGTAGTGAGGAGGCTTTTT
TGGAGGCCTAGGCTTTTGCAAAAAGCTTGCATGCCTGCAGGTCGGCCGCCACGACCGGTGCCGCCACCAT
CCCCTGACCCACGCCCCTGACCCCTCACAAGGAGACGACCTTCCATGACCGAGTACAAGCCCACGGTGCG
CCTCGCCACCCGCGACGACGTCCCCCGGGCCGTACGCACCCTCGCCGCCGCGTTCGCCGACTACCCCGCC
ACGCGCCACACCGTCGACCCGGACCGCCACATCGAGCGGGTCACCGAGCTGCAAGAACTCTTCCTCACGC
GCGTCGGGCTCGACATCGGCAAGGTGTGGGTCGCGGACGACGGCGCCGCGGTGGCGGTCTGGACCACGCC
GGAGAGCGTCGAAGCGGGGGCGGTGTTCGCCGAGATCGGCCCGCGCATGGCCGAGTTGAGCGGTTCCCGG
CTGGCCGCGCAGCAACAGATGGAAGGCCTCCTGGCGCCGCACCGGCCCAAGGAGCCCGCGTGGTTCCTGG
CCACCGTCGGCGTCTCGCCCGACCACCAGGGCAAGGGTCTGGGCAGCGCCGTCGTGCTCCCCGGAGTGGA
GGCGGCCGAGCGCGCCGGGGTGCCCGCCTTCCTGGAGACCTCCGCGCCCCGCAACCTCCCCTTCTACGAG
CGGCTCGGCTTCACCGTCACCGCCGACGTCGAGGTGCCCGAAGGACCGCGCACCTGGTGCATGACCCGCA
AGCCCGGTGCCTGACGCCCGCCCCACGACCCGCAGCGCCCGACCGAAAGGAGCGCACGACCCCATGGCTC
CGACCGAAGCCACCCGGGGCGGCCCCGCCGACCCCGCACCCGCCCCCGAGGCCCACCGACTCTAGAGGAT
CATAATCAGCCATACCACATTTGTAGAGGTTTTACTTGCTTTAAAAAACCTCCCACACCTCCCCCTGAAC
CTGAAACATAAAATGAATGCAATTGTTGTTGTTAACTTGTTTATTGCAGCTTATAATGGTTACAAATAAA
GCAATAGCATCACAAATTTCACAAATAAAGCATTTTTTTCACTGCATTCTAGTTGTGGTTTGTCCAAACT
CATCAATGTATCTTATCATGTCTGGATCACTCGCCGATAGTGGAAACCGACGCCCCAGCACTCGTCCGGA
TCGGGAGATGGGGGAGGCTAACTGAAACACGGAAGGAGACAATACCGGAAGGAACCCGCGCTATGACGGC
AATAAAAAGACAGAATAAAACGCACGGGTGTTGGGTCGTTTGTTCATAAACGCGGGGTTCGGTCCCAGGG
CTGGCACTCTGTCGATACCCCACCGAGACCCCATTGGGGCCAATACGCCCGCGTTTCTTCCTTTTCCCCA
CCCCACCCCCCAAGTTCGGGTGAAGGCCCAGGGCTCGCAGCCAACGTCGGGGCGGCAGGCCCTGCCATAG
CCACTGGCCCCGTGGGTTAGGGACGGGGTCCCCCATGGGGAATGGTTTATGGTTCGTGGGGGTTATTATT
TTGGGCGTTGCGTGGGGTCAGGTCCACGACTGGACTGAGCAGACAGACCCATGGTTTTTGGATGGCCTGG
GCATGGACCGCATGTACTGGCGCGACACGAACACCGGGCGTCTGTGGCTGCCAAACACCCCCGACCCCCA
AAAACCACCGCGCGGATTTCTGGCGTGCCAAGCTAGTCGACCAATTCTCATGTTTGACAGCTTATCATCG
CAGATCCGGGCAACGTTGTTGCCATTGCTGCAGGCGCAGAACTGGTAGGTATGGAAGATCTCTAGAAGCT
GGGTACCAGCTGCTAGCAAGCTTGCTAGCGGCCGAGGCGTATCACGAGGCCCTTTCGTCTTCACTC
Features (pLannotate 1.2.2; 27 found; start..end, strand, type, name):
      1..315     +  promoter       tight TRE promoter: Tet-responsive promoter PTight, consisting of seven tet operator sequences followed by the minimal CMV promoter
    350..1363    +  CDS            L1RE1: LORF1_HUMAN - Also known as LRE1. Experimental evidence at protein level: Swiss-Prot protein existence level 1. Nucleic acid-binding protein which is essential for retrotransposition of LINE-1 elements in the genome. Functions as a nucleic acid chaperone binding its own transcript and therefore preferentially mobilizing the transcript from which they are encoded. From Homo sapiens (Human).
   1430..5254    +  CDS            LORF2_HUMAN: Experimental evidence at protein level: Swiss-Prot protein existence level 1. Has a reverse transcriptase activity required for target- primed reverse transcription of the LINE-1 element mRNA, a crucial step in LINE-1 retrotransposition. Has also an endonuclease activity that allows the introduction of nicks in the chromosomal target DNA. Cleaves DNA in AT-rich regions between a 5' stretch of purines and a 3' stretch of pyrimidines, corresponding to sites of LINE-1 integration in the genome. From Homo sapiens (Human).
   5303..5368    +  CDS            3xFLAG: three tandem FLAG® epitope tags, followed by an enterokinase cleavage site
   5578..5712    -  polyA_signal   SV40 poly(A) signal: SV40 polyadenylation signal
   5735..5818    -  CDS            large T antigen (fragment): large T antigen from SV40 (simian virus 40)
   5821..5861    +  CDS            rop (fragment): Rop protein, which maintains plasmids at low copy number; rop
   5973..5991    -  misc_feature   MCS (fragment): pUC18/19 multiple cloning site
   6437..8226    -  rep_origin     oriP: Epstein-Barr virus oriP replication origin (Yates et al., 2000)
   8227..8445    -  CDS            gL (fragment): GL_EBVB9 - Experimental evidence at protein level: Swiss-Prot protein existence level 1. The heterodimer glycoprotein H-glycoprotein L is required for the fusion of viral and plasma membranes leading to virus entry into the host cell. Acts as a functional inhibitor of gH and maintains gH in an inhibited form. Upon binding to host integrins, gL dissociates from gH leading to activation of the viral fusion glycoproteins gB and gH. Fusion of EBV with B-lymphocytes requires the additional receptor- binding protein gp42, which forms a complex with gH/gL. The heterodimer gH/gL targets also host EPHA
   8528..10453   -  CDS            EBNA1: Epstein-Barr nuclear antigen 1, also known as EBNA-1 crucial for latent viral infection, and for episomal amplification of vectors containing the oriP origin (Okita et al., 2013)
  10491..10835   -  CDS            BRRF2_EBVB9 (fragment): Protein inferred from homology: Swiss-Prot protein existence level 3. From Epstein-Barr virus (strain B95-8) (HHV-4) (Human herpesvirus 4).
  10838..10861   -  promoter       tet promoter (fragment): E. coli promoter for tetracycline efflux protein gene
  10974..11078   +  promoter       AmpR promoter: bla
  11079..11939   +  CDS            AmpR: β-lactamase; bla; confers resistance to ampicillin, carbenicillin, and related antibiotics
  12110..12698   +  rep_origin     ori: high-copy-number ColE1/pMB1/pBR322/pUC origin of replication
  12884..12983   -  misc_feature   bom (fragment): basis of mobility region from pBR322
  12993..13322   +  promoter       SV40 promoter: SV40 enhancer and early promoter
  13323..13344   -  misc_feature   MCS (fragment): pUC18/19 multiple cloning site
  13415..14014   +  CDS            PuroR: puromycin N-acetyltransferase; pac from Streptomyces alboniger; confers resistance to puromycin
  14064..14129   +  CDS            dmpM (fragment): DMPM_STRAD - Protein inferred from homology: Swiss-Prot protein existence level 3. From Streptomyces alboniger.
  14138..14221   +  CDS            large T antigen (fragment): large T antigen from SV40 (simian virus 40)
  14244..14378   +  polyA_signal   SV40 poly(A) signal: SV40 polyadenylation signal
  14379..14445   +  CDS            HygR (fragment): hygromycin B phosphotransferase confers resistance to hygromycin
  14487..14535   +  polyA_signal   HSV TK poly(A) signal: herpes simplex virus thymidine kinase polyadenylation signal (Cole and Stacy, 1985)
  14735..14959   +  CDS            gH (fragment): GH_HHV11 - Experimental evidence at protein level: Swiss-Prot protein existence level 1. The heterodimer glycoprotein H-glycoprotein L is required for the fusion of viral and plasma membranes leading to virus entry into the host cell. Following initial binding to host receptor, membrane fusion is mediated by the fusion machinery composed of gB and the heterodimer gH/gL. May also be involved in the fusion between the virion envelope and the outer nuclear membrane during virion morphogenesis. From Human herpesvirus 1 (strain 17) (HHV-1) (Human herpes simplex virus 1).
  14990..15015   -  CDS            bla(M) (fragment): β-lactamase lacking the signal sequence; bla(M); allows cytosolic expression of β-lactamase
