[The description below was written by a language model from this plasmid's Addgene catalogue record and pLannotate feature annotations shown in this document.]
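Description:
pDA007 is an episomal mammalian expression plasmid of about 15.1 kb, built on the pCEP4 backbone, for tetracycline-regulated expression of ORFeus-Hs, a human LINE-1 element, in its wild-type form. In E. coli it is propagated through a high-copy ColE1/pUC-type origin and selected with ampicillin via the bla gene. In mammalian cells the Epstein-Barr virus oriP origin and the EBNA1 coding sequence allow the plasmid to replicate and persist as an extrachromosomal episome. The original hygromycin marker of pCEP4 has been replaced by a puromycin N-acetyltransferase cassette driven by the SV40 enhancer/early promoter and ending in an SV40 poly(A) signal. A short hygromycin-resistance fragment and the HSV TK poly(A) signal remain downstream as remnants of that swap.

The CMV promoter of the parent vector has been replaced by a tight TRE promoter, which consists of seven tet operators upstream of a minimal CMV promoter. Transcription therefore depends on a tetracycline-controlled transactivator, which this plasmid does not encode and which must be supplied separately. The promoter drives a bicistronic LINE-1 arrangement. ORF1 encodes the nucleic acid chaperone that binds its own transcript. ORF2 encodes the endonuclease and reverse transcriptase needed for target-primed reverse transcription, and it carries a C-terminal 3xFLAG tag for detection or immunoprecipitation. An SV40 poly(A) signal lies downstream of the insert, although it is annotated on the opposite strand. No retrotransposition reporter cassette is annotated.

The depositor and sequencing-derived records differ by only a few nucleotides and share the same feature layout. The associated publication concerns cell fitness screens and the conflict between LINE-1 retrotransposition and DNA replication, consistent with use of the plasmid for inducible LINE-1 expression in human cells.
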