Addgene plasmid #131380: pDA007
Purpose: ORFeus expression, WT
Depositing lab: Kathleen Burns. Depositing organization: Johns Hopkins University and School of Medicine. Publication: Cell fitness screens reveal a conflict between LINE-1 retrotransposition and DNA replication. Ardeljan D, Steranka JP, Liu C, Li Z, Taylor MS, Payer LM, Gorbounov M, Sarnecki JS, Deshpande V, Hruban RH, Boeke JD, Fenyo D, Wu PH, Smogorzewska A, Holland AJ, Burns KH. Nat Struct Mol Biol. 2020 Feb;27(2):168-178. doi: 10.1038/s41594-020-0372-1. Epub 2020 Feb 10. PubMed 32042151.
Backbone
  Vector backbone: pCEP4
  Modifications to backbone: Hygromycin replaced with Puromycin, CMV replaced with Tet (2nd) promoter
  Vector type: Mammalian Expression
  Selectable markers: Puromycin
Growth in bacteria
  Bacterial resistance: Ampicillin, 100 μg/mL
  Growth temperature: 37°C
  Growth strain: DH5alpha
  Copy number: Unknown
Gene/Insert
  Gene/Insert name: ORFeus-Hs
  Species: H. sapiens (human)
  Tag / fusion protein: ORF2-3xFlag
Terms and licenses: Academic/Nonprofit Terms; Industry Terms: Not Available to Industry
How to cite: pDA007 was a gift from Kathleen Burns (Addgene plasmid # 131380 ; http://n2t.net/addgene:131380 ; RRID:Addgene_131380)
