>Addgene plasmid #131380 | pDA007 | depositor partial sequence | sequence record 252275 | insert
GGCCGCGTTTAAACTTAATTAAGCCACCATGGGCAAGAAGCAGAACCGCAAGACCGGCAACAGCAAGACC
CAGAGCGCCAGCCCCCCCCCCAAGGAGCGCAGCAGCAGCCCCGCCACCGAGCAGAGCTGGATGGAGAACG
ACTTCGACGAGCTGCGCGAGGAGGGCTTCCGCCGCAGCAACTACAGCGAGCTGCGCGAGGACATCCAGAC
CAAGGGCAAGGAGGTGGAGAACTTCGAGAAGAACCTGGAGGAGTGCATCACCCGCATCACCAACACCGAG
AAGTGCCTGAAGGAGCTGATGGAGCTGAAGACCAAGGCCCGCGAGCTGCGCGAGGAGTGCCGCAGCCTGC
GCAGCCGCTGCGACCAATTGGAGGAGCGCGTGAGCGCCATGGAGGACGAGATGAACGAGATGAAGCGCGA
GGGCAAGTTCCGCGAGAAGCGCATCAAGCGCAACGAGCAGAGCCTGCAGGAGATCTGGGACTACGTGAAG
CGCCCCAACCTGCGCCTGATCGGCGTGCCCGAGAGCGACGTGGAGAACGGCACCAAGCTGGAGAACACCC
TGCAGGACATCATCCAGGAGAACTTCCCCAACCTGGCCCGCCAGGCCAACGTGCAGATCCAGGAGATCCA
GCGCACCCCCCAGCGCTACAGCAGCCGCCGCGCCACCCCCCGCCACATCATCGTGCGCTTCACCAAGGTG
GAGATGAAGGAGAAGATGCTGCGCGCCGCCCGCGAGAAGGGCCGCGTGACCCTGAAGGGCAAGCCCATCC
GTCTCACCGCCGACCTGAGCGCCGAGACCCTGCAGGCCCGCCGCGAGTGGGGCCCCATCTTCAACATCCT
GAAGGAGAAGAACTTCCAGCCCCGCATCAGCTACCCCGCCAAGCTGAGCTTCATCAGCGAGGGCGAGATC
AAGTACTTCATCGACAAGCAGATGCTGCGCGACTTCGTGACCACCCGCCCCGCCCTGAAGGAGCTGCTGA
AGGAGGCCCTGAACATGGAGCGCAACAACCGCTACCAGCCCCTGCAGAACCACGCCAAGATGTAAAGACC
ATCGAGACTAGGAAGAAACTGCATCAACTAATGAGCAAAATCAGGCGCGCCCATCATAATGACCGGCAGC
AACAGCCACATCACCATCCTGACCCTGAACATCAACGGCCTGAACAGCGCCATCAAGCGCCACCGCCTGG
CCAGCTGGATCAAGAGCCAGGACCCCAGCGTGTGCTGCATCCAGGAGACCCACCTGACCTGCCGCGACAC
CCACCGCCTGAAGATCAAGGGCTGGCGCAAGATCTACCAGGCCAACGGCAAGCAGAAGAAGGCCGGCGTG
GCCATCCTGGTGAGCGACAAGACCGACTTCAAGCCCACCAAGATCAAGCGCGACAAGGAGGGCCACTACA
TCATGGTGAAGGGCAGCATCCAGCAGGAGGAGCTGACCATCCTGAACATCTACGCCCCCAACACCGGTGC
CCCCCGCTTCATCAAGCAGGTGCTGAGCGACCTGCAGCGCGACCTGGACAGCCACACCCTGATCATGGGC
GACTTCAACACCCCCCTGAGCACCCTGGACCGCAGCACCCGCCAGAAGGTGAACAAGGACACCCAGGAGC
TGAACAGCGCCCTGCACCAGGCCGACCTGATCGACATCTACCGCACCCTGCACCCCAAGAGCACCGAGTA
CACCTTCTTCAGCGCCCCCCACCACACCTACAGCAAGATCGACCACATCGTGGGCAGCAAGGCCCTGCTG
AGCAAGTGCAAGCGCACCGAGATCATCACCAACTACCTGAGCGACCACAGCGCCATCAAGCTGGAGCTGC
GCATCAAGAACCTGACCCAGAGCCGCAGCACCACCTGGAAGCTGAACAACCTGCTGCTGAACGACTACTG
GGTGCACAACGAGATGAAGGCCGAGATCAAGATGTTCTTCGAAACCAACGAGAACAAGGACACCACCTAC
CAGAACCTGTGGGACGCCTTCAAGGCCGTGTGCCGCGGCAAGTTCATCGCCCTGAACGCCTACAAGCGCA
AGCAGGAGCGCAGCAAGATCGACACCCTGACCAGCCAGCTGAAGGAGCTGGAGAAGCAGGAGCAGACCCA
CAGCAAGGCCAGCCGCCGCCAGGAGATCACCAAGATCCGCGCCGAGCTGAAGGAGATCGAGACCCAGAAG
ACCCTGCAGAAGATCAACGAGTCGCGAAGCTGGTTCTTCGAGCGCATCAACAAGATCGACCGCCCCCTGG
CCCGCCTGATCAAGAAGAAGCGCGAGAAGAACCAGATCGACACCATCAAGAACGACAAGGGCGACATCAC
CACCGACCCCACCGAGATCCAGACCACCATCCGCGAGTACTACAAGCACCTGTACGCCAACAAGCTGGAG
AACCTGGAGGAGATGGACACCTTCCTGGACACCTACACCCTGCCCCGCCTGAACCAGGAGGAGGTGGAGA
GCCTGAACCGCCCCATCACCGGCAGCGAGATCGTGGCCATCATCAACAGCCTGCCCACCAAGAAGAGCCC
CGGCCCCGACGGCTTCACCGCCGAGTTCTACCAGCGCTACAAGGAGGAGCTGGTGCCCTTCCTGCTGAAG
CTGTTCCAGAGCATCGAGAAGGAGGGCATCCTGCCCAACAGCTTCTACGAGGCCAGCATCATCCTGATCC
CCAAGCCCGGCCGCGACACCACCAAGAAGGAGAACTTCCGCCCCATCAGCCTGATGAACATCGACGCCAA
GATCCTGAACAAGATCCTGGCCAACCGCATCCAGCAGCACATCAAGAAGCTGATCCACCACGACCAGGTG
GGCTTCATCCCCGGGATGCAGGGCTGGTTCAACATCCGCAAGAGCATCAACGTGATCCAGCACATCAACC
GCGCCAAGGACAAGAACCACATGATCATCAGCATCGACGCCGAGAAGGCCTTCGACAAGATCCAGCAGCC
CTTCATGCTGAAGACCCTGAACAAGCTGGGCATCGACGGCACCTACTTCAAGATCATCCGCGCCATCTAC
GACAAGCCCACCGCCAACATCATCCTGAACGGCCAGAAGCTGGAGGCCTTCCCCCTGAAGACCGGCACGC
GTCAGGGCTGCCCCCTGAGCCCCCTGCTGTTCAACATCGTGCTGGAGGTGCTGGCCCGCGCCATCCGCCA
GGAGAAGGAGATCAAGGGCATCCAGCTGGGCAAGGAGGAGGTGAAGCTGAGCCTGTTCGCCGACGACATG
ATCGTGTACCTGGAGAACCCCATCGTGAGCGCCCAGAACCTGCTGAAGCTGATCAGCAACTTCAGCAAGG
TGAGCGGCTACAAGATCAACGTGCAGAAGAGCCAGGCCTTCCTGTACACCAACAACCGCCAGACCGAGAG
CCAGATCATGGGCGAGCTGCCCTTCACCATCGCTAGCAAGCGCATCAAGTACCTGGGCATCCAGCTGACC
CGCGACGTGAAGGACCTGTTCAAGGAGAACTACAAGCCCCTGCTGAAGGAGATCAAGGAGGAGACCAACA
AGTGGAAGAACATCCCCTGCAGCTGGGTGGGCCGCATCAACATCGTGAAGATGGCCATCCTGCCCAAGGT
GATCTACCGCTTCAACGCCATCCCCATCAAGCTGCCCATGACCTTCTTCACCGAGCTGGAGAAGACCACC
CTGAAGTTCATCTGGAACCAGAAGCGCGCCCGCATCGCCAAGAGCATCCTGAGCCAGAAGAACAAGGCCG
GCGGCATCACCCTGCCCGACTTCAAGCTGTACTACAAGGCCACCGTGACCAAGACCGCCTGGTACTGGTA
CCAGAACCGCGATATCGACCAGTGGAACCGCACCGAGCCCAGCGAGATCATGCCCCACATCTACAACTAC
CTGATCTTCGACAAGCCCGAGAAGAACAAGCAGTGGGGCAAGGACAGCCTGTTCAACAAGTGGTGCTGGG
AGAACTGGCTGGCCATCTGCCGCAAGCTGAAGCTGGACCCCTTCCTGACCCCCTACACCAAGATCAACAG
CCGCTGGATCAAGGACCTGAACGTGAAGCCCAAGACCATCAAGACCCTGGAGGAGAACCTGGGCATCACC
ATCCAGGACATCGGCGTGGGCAAGGACTTCATGAGCAAGACCCCCAAGGCCATGGCCACCAAGGACAAGA
TCGACAAGTGGGACCTGATCAAGCTGAAGAGCTTCTGCACCGCCAAGGAGACCACCATCCGCGTGAACCG
CCAGCCCACCACCTGGGAGAAGATCTTCGCCACCTACAGCAGCGACAAGGGCCTGATCAGCCGCATCTAC
AACGAGCTGAAGCAGATCTACAAGAAGAAGACCAACAACCCCATCAAGAAGTGGGCCAAGGACATGAACC
GCCACTTCAGCAAGGAGGACATCTACGCCGCCAAGAAGCATATGAAGAAGTGCAGCAGCAGCCTGGCCAT
CCGCGAGATGCAGATCAAGACCACCATGCGCTACCACCTGACCCCCGTGCGCATGGCCATCATCAAGAAG
AGCGGCAACAACCGCTGCTGGCGCGGCTGCGGCGAGATCGGCACCCTGCTGCACTGCTGGTGGGACTGCA
AGCTGGTGCAGCCCCTGTGGAAGAGCGTGTGGCGCTTCCTGCGCGACCTGGAGCTGGAGATCCCCTTCGA
CCCCGCCATCCCCCTGCTGGGCATCTACCCCAACGAGTACAAGAGCTGCTGCTACAAGGACACCTGCACC
CGCATGTTCATCGCCGCCCTGTTCACCATCGCCAAGACCTGGAACCAGCCCAAGTGCCCCACCATGATCG
ATTGGATCAAGAAGATGTGGCACATCTACACCATGGAGTACTACGCCGCCATCAAGAACGACGAGTTCAT
CAGCTTCGTGGGCACCTGGATGAAGCTGGAGACCATCATCCTGAGCAAGCTGAGCCAGGAGCAGAAGACC
AAGCACCGCATCTTCAGCCTGATCGGCGGCAACGGCGGCGGCAGCGGCGGCGGCAGCCTGGAAGTTCTGT
TCCAGGGGCCCGACTACAAAGACCATGACGGTGATTATAAAGATCATGACATCGATTACAAGGATGACGA
TGACAAGTAGACAATGAGATCACATGGACACAGGAAGGGGAATATCACACTCTGGGGACTGTGGTGGGGT
CGGGGGAGGGGGGAGGGATAGCATTGGGAGATATACCTAATGCTAGATGACACATTAGTGGGTGCAGCGC
ACCAGCATGGCACATGTATACATATGTAACTAACCTGCACAATGTGCACATGTACCCTAAAACTTAGAGT
ATAATG
